>Addgene plasmid #131210 | pOVC1_L3(GSSSSGGSSSG) | depositor partial sequence | sequence record 251477 | pOVC1_L3(GSSSSGGSSSG)
ACCATGGCCACCGGTGAATTCGGAAGCAGCTCTTCTGGCGGATCCAGTAGTGGTGGATCCCCCGGGTAA
